>Addgene plasmid #146198 | pAc5.1B-EGFP-DmMe31B-mut1_E | depositor full sequence | sequence record 288643 | Full Sequence
CTTCAAGGAATTAATTCTATATTCTAAAAACACAAATGATACTTCTAAAAAAAATCATGAATGGCATCAA
CTCTGAATCAAATCTTTGCAGATGCACCTACTTCTCATTTCCACTGTCACATCATTTTTCCAGATCTCGC
TGCCTGTTATGTGGCCCACAAACCAAGACACGTTTTATGGCCATTAAAGCTGGCTGATCGTCGCCAAACA
CCAAATACATATCAATATGTACATTCGAGAAAGAAGCGATCAAAGAAGCGTCTTCGGGCGAGTAGGAGAA
TGCGGAGGAGAAGGAGAACGAGCTGATCTAGTATCTCTCCACAATCCAATGCCAACTGACCAACTGGCCA
TATTCGGAGCAATTTGAAGCCAATTTCCATCGCCTGGCGATCGCTCCATTCTTGGCTATATGTTTTTCAC
CGTTCCCGGGGCCATTTTCAAAGACTCGTCGGTAAGATAAGATTGTGTCACTCGCTGTCTCTCTTCATTT
GTCGAAGAATGCTGAGGAATTTCGCGATGACGTCGGCGAGTATTTTGAAGAATGAGAATAATTTGTATTT
ATACGAAAATCAGTTAGTGGAATTTTCTACAAAAACATGTTATCTATAGATAATTTTGTTGCAAAATATG
TTGACTATGACAAAGATTGTATGTATATACCTTTAATGTATTCTCATTTTCTTATGTATTTATAATGGCA
ATGATGATACTGATGATATTTTAAGATGATGCCAGACCACAGGCTGATTTCTGCGTCTTTTGCCGAACGC
AGTGCATGTGCGGTTGTTGTTTTTTGGAATAGTTTCAATTTTCGGACTGTCCGCTTTGATTTCAGTTTCT
TGGCTTATTCAAAAAGCAAAGTAAAGCCAAAAAAGCGAGATGGCAATACCAAATGCGGCAAAACGGTAGT
GGAAGGAAAGGGGTGCGGGGCAGCGGAAGGAAGGGTGGGGCGGGGCGTGGCGGGGTCTGTGGCTGGGCGC
GACGTCACCGACGTTGGAGCCACTCCTTTGACCATGTGTGCGTGTGTGTATTATTCGTGTCTCGCCACTC
GCCGGTTGTTTTTTTCTTTTTATCTCGCTCTCTCTAGCGCCATCTCGTACGCATGCTCAACGCACCGCAT
GTTGCCGTGTCCTTTATGCGTCATTTTGGCTCGAAATAGGCAATTATTTAAACAAAGATTAGTCAACGAA
AACGCTAAAATAAATAAGTCTACAATATGGTTACTTATTGCCATGTGTGTGCAGCCAACGATAGCAACAA
AAGCAACAACACAGTGGCTTTCCCTCTTTCACTTTTTGTTTGCAAGCGCGTGCGAGCAAGACGGCACGAC
CGGCAAACGCAATTACGCTGACAAAGAGCAGACGAAGTTTTGGCCGAAAAACATCAAGGCGCCTGATACG
AATGCATTTGCAATAACAATTGCGATATTTAATATTGTTTATGAAGCTGTTTGACTTCAAAACACACAAA
AAAAAAAATAAAACAAATTATTTGAAAGAGAATTAGGAATCGGACAGCTTATCGTTACGGGCTAACAGCA
CACCGAGACGAAATAGCTTACCTGACGTCACAGCCTCTGGAAGAACTGCCGCCAAGCAGAGAGAGAGAGA
AAAAGAGGGAGAGCAGCTTAGACCGCATGTGCTTGTGTGTGAGGCGTCTCTCTCTTCGTCTCCTGTTTGC
GCAAACGCATAGACTGCACTGAGAAAATCGATTACCTATTTTTTATGAATGAATATTTGCACTATTACTA
TTCAAAACTATTAAGATAGCAATCACATTCAATAGCCAAATACTATACCACCTGAGCGATGCAACGAAAT
GATCAATTTGAGCAAAAATGCTGCATATTTAGGACGGCATCATTATAGAAATGCTTCTTGCTGTGTACTT
TTCTCTCGTCTGGCAGCTGTTTCGCCGTTATTGTTAAAACCGGCTTAAGTTAGGTGTGTTTTCTACGACT
AGTGATGCCCCTACTAGAAGATGTGTGTTGCACAAATGTCCCTGAATAACCAATTTGAAGTGCAGATAGC
AGTAAACGTAAGCTAATATGAATATTATTTAACTGTAATGTTTTAATATCGCTGGACATTACTAATAAAC
CCACTATAAACACATGTACATATGTATGTTTTGGCATACAATGAGTAGTTGGGGAAAAAATGTGTAAAAG
CACCGTGACCATCACAGCATAAAGATAACCAGCTGAAGTATCGAATATGAGTAACCCCCAAATTGAATCA
CATGCCGCAACTGATAGGACCCATGGAAGTACACTCTTCATGGCGATATACAAGACACACACAAGCACGA
ACACCCAGTTGCGGAGGAAATTCTCCGTAAATGAAAACCCAATCGGCGAACAATTCATACCCATATATGG
TAAAAGTTTTGAACGCGACTTGAGAGCGGAGAGCATTGCGGCTGATAAGGTTTTAGCGCTAAGCGGGCTT
TATAAAACGGGCTGCGGGACCAGTTTTCATATCACTACCGTTTGAGTTCTTGTGCTGTGTGGATACTCCT
CCCGACACAAAGCCGCTCCATCAGCCAGCAGTCGTCTAATCCAGAGACCCCGGATCGGGGTACCAACATG
GTGAGCAAGGGCGAGGAGCTGTTCACCGGGGTGGTGCCCATCCTGGTCGAGCTGGACGGCGACGTAAACG
GCCACAAGTTCAGCGTGTCCGGCGAGGGCGAGGGCGATGCCACCTACGGCAAGCTGACCCTGAAGTTCAT
CTGCACCACCGGCAAGCTGCCCGTGCCCTGGCCCACCCTCGTGACCACCCTGACCTACGGCGTGCAGTGC
TTCAGCCGCTACCCCGACCACATGAAGCAGCACGACTTCTTCAAGTCCGCCATGCCCGAAGGCTACGTCC
AGGAGCGCACCATCTTCTTCAAGGACGACGGCAACTACAAGACCCGCGCCGAGGTGAAGTTCGAGGGCGA
CACCCTGGTGAACCGCATCGAGCTGAAGGGCATCGACTTCAAGGAGGACGGCAACATCCTGGGGCACAAG
CTGGAGTACAACTACAACAGCCACAACGTCTATATCATGGCCGACAAGCAGAAGAACGGCATCAAGGTGA
ACTTCAAGATCCGCCACAACATCGAGGACGGCAGCGTGCAGCTCGCCGACCACTACCAGCAGAACACCCC
CATCGGCGACGGCCCCGTGCTGCTGCCCGACAACCACTACCTGAGCACCCAGTCCGCCCTGAGCAAAGAC
CCCAACGAGAAGCGCGATCACATGGTCCTGCTGGAGTTCGTGACCGCCGCCGGGATCACTCTCGGCATGG
ACGAGCTGTACAAGCCAAGCTTGATGATGACTGAAAAGTTAAATTCTGGGCACACTAATTTAACAAGCAA
GGGGATTATAAATGATCTTCAAATTGCTGGAAACACAAGTGACGATATGGGCTGGAAATCAAAGCTGAAG
CTGCCGCCAAAGGACAACCGATTCAAAACAACTGATGTGACCGATACGCGAGGCAATGAATTCGAGGAGT
TTTGCCTTAAAAGAGAACTGCTTATGGGTATATTCGAGAAGGGATGGGAGCGCCCTTCGCCAATTCAGGA
AGCAGCTATTCCTATAGCATTAAGTGGAAAAGATGTGCTGGCTCGGGCCAAGAACGGCACAGGCAAGACA
GGAGCCTACTGCATCCCAGTTTTAGAACAAATCGACCCAACCAAGGACTACATTCAGGCACTTGTGATGG
TCCCCACCCGAGAGTTGGCGCTACAAACCTCACAGATATGTATTGAGCTGGCGAAACATCTTGATATCCG
GGTAATGGTCACAACGGGAGGTACCATTCTAAAGGATGACATTCTTCGTATTTATCAAAAAGTACAATTA
ATTATTGCCACTCCCGGACGAATATTAGATCTGATGGATAAGAAAGTTGCCGATATGTCGCATTGCAGAA
TATTAGTTTTGGATGAGGCCGATAAGCTATTGTCGCTTGATTTTCAAGGCATGCTGGATCATGTTATACT
AAAGTTACCAAAGGATCCACAGATCTTGCTATTTTCCGCAACATTTCCACTAACAGTCAAGAATTTCATG
GAGAAGCATTTACGCGAGCCTTACGAGATCAACCTGATGGAGGAGCTAACACTGAAGGGTGTCACTCAGT
ACTATGCATTCGTACAGGAGCGCGCGAAAGTAGCCTGCTTGAATGCGCTCTTTTCGGCGCTGCAGATCAA
TCAGTCTATCATATTCTGCAATTCCACGCAACGTGTCGAGCTATTGGCCAAAAAGATCACAGAGCTTGGA
TATTGCTGTTACTATATACACGCTAAGATGGCCCAGGCACACAGAAATCGAGTATTCCACGATTTCCGCC
AAGGACTCTGTCGCAATCTGGTGTGCTCCGACCTGTTCACCCGTGGTATCGACGTGCAGGCCGTGAATGT
AGTAATCAATTTCGATTTCCCACGAATGGCAGAGACATACTTGCATCGAATTGGTCGCTCAGGACGTTTC
GGTCATTTGGGTATTGCTATTAATCTGATAACCTACGAGGATCGGTTTGATCTGCATCGGATTGAAAAAG
AACTTGGAACCGAAATAAAGCCTATTCCGAAGGTCATAGACCCCGCCCTTTATGTCGCAAACGTTGGCGC
ATCCGTTGGCGATACTTGCAACAACAGTGATCTGAATAATTCTGCGAACGAGGAGGGCAACGTTAGCAAA
TAAGCGGCCGCTCGAGTCTAGAGGGCCCGCGGTTCGAAGGTAAGCCTATCCCTAACCCTCTCCTCGGTCT
CGATTCTACGCGTACCGGTCATCATCACCATCACCATTGAGTTTAAACCCGCTGATCAGCCTCGACTGTG
CCTTCTAAGGCCTGAGCTCGCTGATCAGCCTCGATCGAGGATCCAGACATGATAAGATACATTGATGAGT
TTGGACAAACCACAACTAGAATGCAGTGAAAAAAATGCTTTATTTGTGAAATTTGTGATGCTATTGCTTT
ATTTGTAACCATTATAAGCTGCAATAAACAAGTTAACAACAACAATTGCATTCATTTTATGTTTCAGGTT
CAGGGGGAGGTGTGGGAGGTTTTTTAAAGCAAGTAAAACCTCTACAAATGTGGTATGGCTGATTATGATC
AGTCGACCGATGCCCTTGAGAGCCTTCAACCCAGTCAGCTCCTTCCGGTGGGCGCGGGGCATGACTATCG
TCGCCGCACTTATGACTGTCTTCTTTATCATGCAACTCGTAGGACAGGTGCCGGCAGCGCTCTGGGTCAT
TTTCGGCGAGGACCGCTTTCGCTGGAGCGCGACGATGATCGGCCTGTCGCTTGCGGTATTCGGAATCTTG
CACGCCCTCGCTCAAGCCTTCGTCACTGGTCCCGCCACCAAACGTTTCGGCGAGAAGCAGGCCATTATCG
CCGGCATGGCGGCCGACGCGCTGGGCTACGTCTTGCTGGCGTTCGCGACGCGAGGCTGGATGGCCTTCCC
CATTATGATTCTTCTCGCTTCCGGCGGCATCGGGATGCCCGCGTTGCAGGCCATGCTGTCCAGGCAGGTA
GATGACGACCATCAGGGACAGCTTCAAGGATCGCTCGCGGCTCTTACCAGCCAGCAAAAGGCCAGGAACC
GTAAAAAGGCCGCGTTGCTGGCGTTTTTCCATAGGCTCCGCCCCCCTGACGAGCATCACAAAAATCGACG
CTCAAGTCAGAGGTGGCGAAACCCGACAGGACTATAAAGATACCAGGCGTTTCCCCCTGGAAGCTCCCTC
GTGCGCTCTCCTGTTCCGACCCTGCCGCTTACCGGATACCTGTCCGCCTTTCTCCCTTCGGGAAGCGTGG
CGCTTTCTCAATGCTCACGCTGTAGGTATCTCAGTTCGGTGTAGGTCGTTCGCTCCAAGCTGGGCTGTGT
GCACGAACCCCCCGTTCAGCCCGACCGCTGCGCCTTATCCGGTAACTATCGTCTTGAGTCCAACCCGGTA
AGACACGACTTATCGCCACTGGCAGCAGCCACTGGTAACAGGATTAGCAGAGCGAGGTATGTAGGCGGTG
CTACAGAGTTCTTGAAGTGGTGGCCTAACTACGGCTACACTAGAAGGACAGTATTTGGTATCTGCGCTCT
GCTGAAGCCAGTTACCTTCGGAAAAAGAGTTGGTAGCTCTTGATCCGGCAAACAAACCACCGCTGGTAGC
GGTGGTTTTTTTGTTTGCAAGCAGCAGATTACGCGCAGAAAAAAAGGATCTCAAGAAGATCCTTTGATCT
TTTCTACGGGGTCTGACGCTCAGTGGAACGAAAACTCACGTTAAGGGATTTTGGTCATGAGATTATCAAA
AAGGATCTTCACCTAGATCCTTTTAAATTAAAAATGAAGTTTTAAATCAATCTAAAGTATATATGAGTAA
ACTTGGTCTGACAGTTACCAATGCTTAATCAGTGAGGCACCTATCTCAGCGATCTGTCTATTTCGTTCAT
CCATAGTTGCCTGACTCCCCGTCGTGTAGATAACTACGATACGGGAGGGCTTACCATCTGGCCCCAGTGC
TGCAATGATACCGCGAGACCCACGCTCACCGGCTCCAGATTTATCAGCAATAAACCAGCCAGCCGGAAGG
GCCGAGCGCAGAAGTGGTCCTGCAACTTTATCCGCCTCCATCCAGTCTATTAATTGTTGCCGGGAAGCTA
GAGTAAGTAGTTCGCCAGTTAATAGTTTGCGCAACGTTGTTGCCATTGCTGCAGGCATCGTGGTGTCACG
CTCGTCGTTTGGTATGGCTTCATTCAGCTCCGGTTCCCAACGATCAAGGCGAGTTACATGATCCCCCATG
TTGTGCAAAAAAGCGGTTAGCTCCTTCGGTCCTCCGATCGTTGTCAGAAGTAAGTTGGCCGCAGTGTTAT
CACTCATGGTTATGGCAGCACTGCATAATTCTCTTACTGTCATGCCATCCGTAAGATGCTTTTCTGTGAC
TGGTGAGTACTCAACCAAGTCATTCTGAGAATAGTGTATGCGGCGACCGAGTTGCTCTTGCCCGGCGTCA
ACACGGGATAATACCGCGCCACATAGCAGAACTTTAAAAGTGCTCATCATTGGAAAACGTTCTTCGGGGC
GAAAACTCTCAAGGATCTTACCGCTGTTGAGATCCAGTTCGATGTAACCCACTCGTGCACCCAACTGATC
TTCAGCATCTTTTACTTTCACCAGCGTTTCTGGGTGAGCAAAAACAGGAAGGCAAAATGCCGCAAAAAAG
GGAATAAGGGCGACACGGAAATGTTGAATACTCATACTCTTCCTTTTTCAATATTATTGAAGCATTTATC
AGGGTTATTGTCTCATGAGCGGATACATATTTGAATGTATTTAGAAAAATAAACAAATAGGGGTTCCGCG
CACATTTCCCCGAAAAGTGCCACCTGACGTCTAAGAAACCATTATTATCATGACATTAACCTATAAAAAT
AGGCGTATCACGAGGCCCTTTCGT
Features (pLannotate 1.2.2; 10 found; start..end, strand, type, name):
     56..2568    +  promoter       Ac5 promoter: Drosophila melanogaster actin 5C promoter
   2588..3304    +  CDS            EGFP: EGFP is a basic (constitutively fluorescent) green fluorescent protein published in 1996, derived from Aequorea victoria. It is reported to be a rapidly-maturing weak dimer with moderate acid sensitivity.
   3314..4690    +  CDS            me31B: DDX6_DROME - Experimental evidence at protein level: Swiss-Prot protein existence level 1. ATP-dependent RNA helicase which is a core component of a variety of ribonucleoprotein complexes (RNPs) that play critical roles in translational repression and mRNA decapping during embryogenesis, oogenesis, neurogenesis and neurotransmission (PubMed:11546740, PubMed:16256742, PubMed:17178403, PubMed:18590813, PubMed:21267420, PubMed:21447556, PubMed:28875934, PubMed:28388438, PubMed:17982591, PubMed:31114929). Recruits core components and translational repressors to some RNP complexes, and mediates RNP
   4729..4770    +  CDS            V5 tag: epitope tag from simian virus 5
   4870..5004    -  polyA_signal   SV40 poly(A) signal: SV40 polyadenylation signal
   5027..5111    -  CDS            large T antigen (fragment): large T antigen from SV40 (simian virus 40)
   5112..5582    +  CDS            TcR (fragment): tetracycline efflux protein; tet; confers resistance to tetracycline
   5626..6214    -  rep_origin     ori: high-copy-number ColE1/pMB1/pBR322/pUC origin of replication
   6385..7245    -  CDS            AmpR: β-lactamase; bla; confers resistance to ampicillin, carbenicillin, and related antibiotics
   7246..7350    -  promoter       AmpR promoter: bla
