[The description below was written by a language model from this plasmid's Addgene catalogue record and pLannotate feature annotations shown in this document.]
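Description:
pAc5.1B-EGFP-DmMe31B-mut1_E is a 7,444 nt insect expression plasmid for producing a GFP-tagged mutant form of the Drosophila melanogaster DEAD-box RNA helicase Me31B (the fly DDX6 orthologue). The catalogue lists the backbone as unknown, although the name and the annotated parts point to a pAc5.1-type vector. In bacteria it is maintained through a ColE1/pUC-type origin and selected with ampicillin via the β-lactamase gene and its own promoter. The repository lists it as low copy even though the origin is annotated as a high-copy type. Short fragments annotated as tetracycline resistance and SV40 large T antigen appear to be non-functional backbone remnants. No marker for selection in insect cells is annotated.

The expression cassette is driven by the Drosophila actin 5C promoter, a strong constitutive promoter commonly used in fly cell lines. It is followed by EGFP and then, a few nucleotides downstream, the me31B coding sequence, so the helicase should be made as an N-terminal EGFP fusion. A V5 epitope sequence lies after the insert, but the record does not show whether it is in frame or preceded by a stop codon. An SV40 polyadenylation signal is annotated after it, on the reverse strand in the feature table. The ORF was derived from the NCBI reference transcript, and "mut1" denotes a mutant version, but the specific substitutions are not stated in the record. The associated study concerns the mutually exclusive binding of the P-body components EDC3 and Tral to DDX6/Me31B, so the construct was plausibly used to follow localisation or partner interactions of the mutant protein in insect cells. The depositor sequence may be theoretical rather than fully verified.
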