Addgene plasmid #146198: pAc5.1B-EGFP-DmMe31B-mut1_E
Purpose: Insect Expression of DmMe31B-mut1
Depositing lab: Elisa Izaurralde. Depositing organization: Max Planck Institute for Developmental Biology. Publication: Structural basis for the mutually exclusive anchoring of P body components EDC3 and Tral to the DEAD box protein DDX6/Me31B. Tritschler F, Braun JE, Eulalio A, Truffault V, Izaurralde E, Weichenrieder O. Mol Cell. 2009 Mar 13. 33(5):661-8. 10.1016/j.molcel.2009.02.014 PubMed 19285948.
Backbone
  Vector backbone: Unknown
  Vector type: Insect Expression
Growth in bacteria
  Bacterial resistance: Ampicillin, 100 μg/mL
  Growth temperature: 37°C
  Growth strain: DH5alpha
  Copy number: Low Copy
Gene/Insert
  Gene/Insert name: DmMe31B-mut1
  Species: D. melanogaster (fly)
  Entrez Gene: me31B (a.k.a. Dmel_CG4916, CG4916, DDX6, Dhh1p/Me31b, DmRH3, Dmel\CG4916, ME31B, Mat31B, Me31B, Me31b, l(2)k06607, me31b)
  Cloning method: Unknown
Terms and licenses: Academic/Nonprofit Terms; Industry Terms: Not Available to Industry
Depositor comments: ORF extracted from NCBI: NM_078809.3 Plasmids from this collection were made available to the research community and donated after the lab closed. Please note that the sequence provided by the depositing laboratory may be theoretical/predicted or based on Sanger sequencing results. There may be discrepancies between sequencing results obtained by Addgene and the depositor sequence. If an Addgene verified sequence is not available, please contact before placing your order to request that our lab fully sequence the plasmid.
How to cite: pAc5.1B-EGFP-DmMe31B-mut1_E was a gift from Elisa Izaurralde (Addgene plasmid # 146198 ; http://n2t.net/addgene:146198 ; RRID:Addgene_146198)
